>Addgene plasmid #161951 | IBMc259 | addgene full sequence | sequence record 327547 | Addgene NGS Result
AACGCAGCGGTGGTAACGGCGCAGTGGCGGTTTTCATGGCTTGTTATGACTGTTTTTTTGGGGTACAGTC
TATGCCTCGGGCATCCAAGCAGCAAGCGCGTTACGCCGTGGGTCGATGTTTGATGTTATGGAGCAGCAAC
GATGTTACGCAGCAGGGCAGTCGCCCTAAAACAAAGTTAAACATCATGAGGGAAGCGGTGATCGCCGAAG
TATCGACTCAACTATCAGAGGTAGTTGGCGTCATCGAGCGCCATCTCGAACCGACGTTGCTGGCCGTACA
TTTGTACGGCTCCGCAGTGGATGGCGGCCTGAAGCCACACAGTGATATTGATTTGCTGGTTACGGTGACC
GTAAGGCTTGATGAAACAACGCGGCGAGCTTTGATCAACGACCTTTTGGAAACTTCGGCTTCCCCTGGAG
AGAGCGAGATTCTCCGCGCTGTAGAAGTCACCATTGTTGTGCACGACGACATCATTCCGTGGCGTTATCC
AGCTAAGCGCGAACTGCAATTTGGAGAATGGCAGCGCAATGACATTCTTGCAGGTATCTTCGAGCCAGCC
ACGATCGACATTGATCTGGCTATCTTGCTGACAAAAGCAAGAGAACATAGCGTTGCCTTGGTAGGTCCAG
CGGCGGAGGAACTCTTTGATCCGGTTCCTGAACAGGATCTATTTGAGGCGCTAAATGAAACCTTAACGCT
ATGGAACTCGCCGCCCGACTGGGCTGGCGATGAGCGAAATGTAGTGCTTACGTTGTCCCGCATTTGGTAC
AGCGCAGTAACCGGCAAAATCGCGCCGAAGGATGTCGCTGCCGACTGGGCAATGGAGCGCCTGCCGGCCC
AGTATCAGCCCGTCATACTTGAAGCTAGACAGGCTTATCTTGGACAAGAAGAAGATCGCTTGGCCTCGCG
CGCAGATCAGTTGGAAGAATTTGTCCACTACGTGAAAGGCGAGATCACCAAGGTAGTCGGCAAATAAGAC
AATTGTCCTTTTCCGCTGCATAACCCTGCTTCGGGGTCATTATAGCGATTTTTTCGGTATATCCATCCTT
TTTCGCACGATATACAGGATTTTGCCAAAGGGTTCGTGTAGACTTTCCTTGGTGTATCCAACGGCGTCAG
CCGGGCAGGATAGGTGAAGTAGGCCCACCCGCGAGCGGGTGTTCCTTCTTCACTGTCCCTTATTCGCACC
TGGCGGTGCTCAACGGGAATCCTGCTCTGCGAGGCTGGCCGTAGGCCGGCCTCAGATCCTTCCGTATTTA
GCCAGTATGTTCTCTAGTGTGGTTCGTTGTTTTTGCGTGAGCCATGAGAACGAACCATTGAGATCATACT
TACTTTGCATGTCACTCAAAAATTTTGCCTCAAAACTGGTGAGCTGAATTTTTGCAGTTAAAGCATCGTG
TAGTGTTTTTCTTAGTCCGTTATGTAGGTAGGAATCTGATGTAATGGTTGTTGGTATTTTGTCACCATTC
ATTTTTATCTGGTTGTTCTCAAGTTCGGTTACGAGATCCATTTGTCTATCTAGTTCAACTTGGAAAATCA
ACGTATCAGTCGGGCGGCCTCGCTTATCAACCACCAATTTCATATTGCTGTAAGTGTTTAAATCTTTACT
TATTGGTTTCAAAACCCATTGGTTAAGCCTTTTAAACTCATGGTAGTTATTTTCAAGCATTAACATGAAC
TTAAATTCATCAAGGCTAATCTCTATATTTGCCTTGTGAGTTTTCTTTTGTGTTAGTTCTTTTAATAACC
ACTCATAAATCCTCATAGAGTATTTGTTTTCAAAAGACTTAACATGTTCCAGATTATATTTTATGAATTT
TTTTAACTGGAAAAGATAAGGCAATATCTCTTCACTAAAAACTAATTCTAATTTTTCGCTTGAGAACTTG
GCATAGTTTGTCCACTGGAAAATATCAAAGCCTTTAACCAAAGGATTCCTGATTTCCACAGTTCTCGTCA
TCAGCTCTCTGGTTGCTTTAGCTAATACACCATAAGCATTTTCCCTACTGATGTTCATCATCTGAGCGTA
TTGGTTATAAGTGAACGATACCGTCCGTTCTTTCCTTGTAGGGTTTTCAATCGTGGGGTTGAGTAGTGCC
ACACAGCATAAAATTAGCTTGGTTTCATGCTCCGTTAAGTCATAGCGACTAATCGCTAGTTCATTTGCTT
TGAAAACAACTAATTCAGACATACATCTCAATTGGTCTAGGTGATTTTAATCACTATACCAATTGAGATG
GGCTAGTCAATGATAATTACATGTCCTTTTCCTTTGAGTTGTGGGTATCTGTAAATTCTGCTAGACCTTT
GCTGGAAAACTTGTAAATTCTGCTAGACCCTCTGTAAATTCCGCTAGACCTTTGTGTGTTTTTTTTGTTT
ATATTCAAGTGGTTATAATTTATAGAATAAAGAAAGAATAAAAAAAGATAAAAAGAATAGATCCCAGCCC
TGTGTATAACTCACTACTTTAGTCAGTTCCGCAGTATTACAAAAGGATGTCGCAAACGCTGTTTGCTCCT
CTACAAAACAGACCTTAAAACCCTAAAGGCTTAAGTAGCACCCTCGCAAGCTCGGGCAAATCGCTGAATA
TTCCTTTTGTCTCCGACCATCAGGCACCTGAGTCGCTGTCTTTTTCGTGACATTCAGTTCGCTGCGCTCA
CGGCTCTGGCAGTGAATGGGGGTAAATGGCACTACAGGCGCGGCGCGCCCAGCTGTCTAGGGCGGCGGAT
TTGTCCTACTCAGGAGAGCGTTCACCGACAAACAACAGATAAAACGAAAGGCCCAGTCTTTCGACTGAGC
CTTTCGTTTTATTTGATGCCTTTAATTAAAGCGGATAACAATTTCACACAGGAGGCCGCCTAGGCCGCGG
CCGCGCGAATTCGCGGCCGCTTCTAGAGGCTTAACGATCGTTGGCTGTTTTCAGCAGGACGCACTGACCT
CCCTATCAGTGATAGAGATTGACATCCCTATCAGTGATAGAGATACTGAGCACAGCGCTCAACGGGTGTG
CTTCCCGTTCTGATGAGTCCGTGAGGACGAAAGCGCCTCTACAAATAATTTTGTTTAATACTAGAGAAAG
AGGGGAAATACTAGATGGTGAGTAAAGGAGAAGCTGTGATTAAAGAGTTCATGCGCTTCAAAGTTCACAT
GGAGGGTTCTATGAACGGTCACGAGTTCGAGATCGAAGGCGAAGGCGAGGGCCGTCCGTATGAAGGCACC
CAGACCGCCAAACTGAAAGTGACTAAAGGCGGCCCGCTGCCTTTTTCCTGGGACATCCTGAGCCCGCAAT
TTATGTACGGTTCTAGGGCGTTCATCAAACACCCAGCGGATATCCCGGACTATTATAAGCAGTCTTTTCC
GGAAGGTTTCAAGTGGGAACGCGTAATGAATTTTGAAGATGGTGGTGCCGTGACCGTCACTCAGGACACC
TCCCTGGAGGATGGCACCCTGATCTATAAAGTTAAACTGCGTGGTACTAATTTTCCACCTGATGGCCCGG
TGATGCAGAAAAAGACGATGGGTTGGGAGGCGTCTACCGAACGCTTGTATCCGGAAGATGGTGTGCTGAA
AGGCGACATTAAAATGGCCCTGCGCCTGAAAGATGGCGGCCGCTATCTGGCTGACTTCAAAACCACGTAC
AAAGCCAAGAAACCTGTGCAGATGCCTGGCGCGTACAATGTGGACCGCAAACTGGACATCACCTCTCATA
ATGAAGATTATACGGTGGTAGAGCAATATGAGCGCTCCGAGGGTCGTCATTCTACCGGTGGCATGGATGA
ACTATACAAATAACTCGGTACCAAATTCCAGAAAAGAGGCCTCCCGAAAGGGGGGCCTTTTTTCGTTTTG
GTCCTACTAGTAGCGGCCGCTGCAGCTTGGACTCCTGTTGATAGATCCAGTAATGACCTCAGAACTCCAT
CTGGATTTGTTCAGAACGCTCGGTTGCCGCCGGGCGTTTTTTATTGGTGAGAATCCAGGGGTCCCCAATA
ATTACGATTTACGTATTTAAATGAACCTTGACCG
Features (pLannotate 1.2.2; 12 found; start..end, strand, type, name):
    123..179     +  CDS            GmR (fragment): gentamycin acetyltransferase; aacC1; confers resistance to gentamycin
    186..977     +  CDS            SmR: aminoglycoside adenylyltransferase (Murphy, 1985); aadA; confers resistance to spectinomycin and streptomycin
   1123..1231    +  oriT           oriT: incP origin of transfer
   1242..2192    -  CDS            Rep101: RepA protein needed for replication with the pSC101 origin; rep101
   2240..2462    -  rep_origin     pSC101 ori: low-copy replication origin that requires the Rep101 protein
   2729..2815    -  terminator     rrnB T1 terminator: Escherichia coli rrnB; transcription terminator T1 from the E. coli rrnB gene
   2877..2898    +  misc_feature   BioBrick prefix: BioBrick prefix for parts that do not start with "ATG"
   2921..2939    +  promoter       PLtetO-1 promoter (fragment): modified phage lambda PL promoter with tet operator sites (Lutz and Bujard, 1997)
   2940..2994    +  promoter       PLtetO-1 promoter (fragment): modified phage lambda PL promoter with tet operator sites (Lutz and Bujard, 1997)
   3095..3790    +  CDS            mScarlet-I: mScarlet-I is a basic (constitutively fluorescent) red fluorescent protein published in 2016, derived from synthetic construct. It is reported to be a rapidly-maturing monomer with moderate acid sensitivity.
   3855..3875    +  misc_feature   BioBrick suffix: universal suffix for all parts
   3880..3974    +  terminator     lambda t0 terminator: transcription terminator from phage lambda
