[The description below was written by a language model from this plasmid's Addgene catalogue record and pLannotate feature annotations shown in this document.]
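Description:
IBMc259 is a low-copy bacterial expression plasmid built on the pSEVA471 backbone from the SEVA modular vector collection, and it serves as a TetR-responsive fluorescent reporter. It replicates in E. coli from the pSC101 origin, which depends on the plasmid-encoded Rep101 (RepA) protein and accounts for the low copy number. Selection is through the aadA aminoglycoside adenylyltransferase gene, which confers spectinomycin and streptomycin resistance. A short annotated gentamicin acetyltransferase fragment just upstream of this marker is only a remnant and should not be read as a functional resistance gene. The backbone also carries an incP oriT, which allows conjugative mobilisation when transfer functions are supplied in trans. The rrnB T1 and lambda t0 terminators flank the cargo region and insulate it from read-through transcription.

The synthetic insert, assembled by Gibson cloning and bracketed by BioBrick prefix and suffix sequences, is a single reporter unit: PTet*-RiboJ10-B64-mScarlet-I-terminator. PTet* is annotated as two adjacent fragments matching PLtetO-1, the phage lambda PL derivative carrying tet operator sites, so it is repressed when TetR binds. RiboJ10 and B64 are named in the insert but not annotated in the feature table. By their names and position between promoter and coding sequence, they are presumably a RiboJ-type self-cleaving ribozyme insulator and a ribosome binding site. The output is mScarlet-I, a rapidly maturing monomeric red fluorescent protein. No TetR gene is annotated here, so the repressor must be supplied from another construct. According to the record, the plasmid provides the elements for building the reporter plasmid for "IBM.TetR", in a study on inserting split inteins into proteins for Boolean logic gate engineering and basal activity reduction. In that setting, red fluorescence would report on TetR repressor activity.
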