Addgene plasmid #161951: IBMc259
Purpose: Contains elements for building reporter plasmid for IBM.TetR reporter plasmid
Depositing lab: Baojun Wang. Depositing organization: University of Edinburgh. Publication: A systematic approach to inserting split inteins for Boolean logic gate engineering and basal activity reduction. Ho TYH, Shao A, Lu Z, Savilahti H, Menolascina F, Wang L, Dalchau N, Wang B. Nat Commun. 2021 Apr 13;12(1):2200. doi: 10.1038/s41467-021-22404-9. PubMed 33850130.
Backbone
  Vector backbone: pSEVA471
  Backbone manufacturer: The SEVA Commonwealth
  Vector type: Bacterial Expression
Growth in bacteria
  Bacterial resistance: Spectinomycin, 50 μg/mL
  Growth temperature: 37°C
  Growth strain: DH5alpha
  Copy number: Low Copy
Gene/Insert
  Gene/Insert name: pSEVA471-PTet*-RiboJ10-B64-mScarlet-I-Ter
  Species: Synthetic
  Promoter: PTet*
  Cloning method: Gibson Cloning
  Sequencing primers: 5′ PS1 - AGGGCGGCGGATTTGTCC; 3′ PS2 - GCGGCAACCGAGCGTTC
Terms and licenses: Academic/Nonprofit Terms; Industry Terms: Not Available to Industry
How to cite: IBMc259 was a gift from Baojun Wang (Addgene plasmid # 161951 ; http://n2t.net/addgene:161951 ; RRID:Addgene_161951)
